Addgene plasmid #247543: DJ-L1 gRNA #3
Purpose: CRISPRi-KD of human DJ LINE1
Depositing lab: Miguel Ramalho-Santos. Publication: LINE1 elements at distal junctions of rDNA repeats regulate nucleolar organization in human embryonic stem cells. Ataei L, Zhang J, Monis S, Giemza K, Mittal K, Yang J, Shimomura M, McStay B, Wilson MD, Ramalho-Santos M. Genes Dev. 2025 Feb 3;39(3-4):280-298. doi: 10.1101/gad.351979.124. PubMed 39797762.
Backbone
  Vector backbone: pGL3-U6-sgRNA-EGFP
  Vector type: Mammalian Expression, CRISPR
Growth in bacteria
  Bacterial resistance: Ampicillin, 100 μg/mL
  Growth temperature: 37°C
  Growth strain: DH5alpha
  Copy number: High Copy
Gene/Insert
  Gene/Insert name: sgRNA targeting human L1DJ
  gRNA/shRNA sequence: TAGCAAGATTGCTGACCTGC
  Species: H. sapiens (human)
  Mutation: none
  Cloning method: Restriction Enzyme; 5′ cloning site Unknown (unknown if destroyed)
Terms and licenses: Academic/Nonprofit Terms; Industry Terms: Not Available to Industry
How to cite: DJ-L1 gRNA #3 was a gift from Miguel Ramalho-Santos (Addgene plasmid # 247543 ; http://n2t.net/addgene:247543 ; RRID:Addgene_247543)
