[The description below was written by a language model from this plasmid's Addgene catalogue record and pLannotate feature annotations shown in this document.]
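Description:
DJ-L1 gRNA #3 is a 4.9 kb mammalian CRISPR guide-expression plasmid built on the pGL3-U6-sgRNA-EGFP backbone. It is propagated in E. coli as a high-copy plasmid through a ColE1/pUC-type origin and selected with ampicillin via the β-lactamase gene and its native promoter. An f1 phage origin is also present. The construct is a non-viral plasmid for transfection: although a cPPT/CTS element and a very short Rev-derived fragment are annotated, no LTRs or packaging signal appear, so these look like remnants carried over from a lentiviral source cassette rather than functional viral elements. Small fragments of lacZα, TcR and SV40 large T antigen are likewise backbone leftovers.

The payload is a single guide RNA directed against the human LINE1 element located at the distal junction (DJ) of the rDNA repeats. The human U6 RNA polymerase III promoter drives the transcript, with the 20-nt spacer sitting in the gap between the promoter and the Streptococcus pyogenes Cas9 gRNA scaffold. Downstream, a separate human PGK promoter drives EGFP, terminated by an SV40 polyadenylation signal, so that transfected cells can be identified or sorted by fluorescence. A synthetic poly(A) signal and an α2-globin transcriptional pause site lie upstream of the U6 promoter, a pGL3 feature that limits read-through transcription from the backbone.

The plasmid encodes no Cas9 or dCas9, so the CRISPRi effector must be supplied separately. Its stated purpose is CRISPRi knockdown of the DJ LINE1. It was deposited with work on how these elements affect nucleolar organization in human embryonic stem cells, and the "#3" in the name suggests it is one of several guides.
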