Features (pLannotate 1.2.2; 16 found; start..end, strand, type, name):
      1..241     +  promoter       U6 promoter: RNA polymerase III promoter for human U6 snRNA
    272..347     +  misc_RNA       gRNA scaffold: guide RNA scaffold for the Streptococcus pyogenes CRISPR/Cas9 system
    399..516     +  misc_feature   cPPT/CTS: central polypurine tract and central termination sequence of HIV-1
    565..1075    +  promoter       hPGK promoter: human phosphoglycerate kinase 1 promoter
   1084..1803    +  CDS            EGFP: the original enhanced GFP (Yang et al., 1996) mammalian codon-optimized
   1820..1903    +  CDS            large T antigen (fragment): large T antigen from SV40 (simian virus 40)
   1926..2047    +  polyA_signal   SV40 poly(A) signal: SV40 polyadenylation signal
   2048..2179    +  CDS            TcR (fragment): tetracycline efflux protein; tet; confers resistance to tetracycline
   2359..2947    -  rep_origin     ori: high-copy-number ColE1/pMB1/pBR322/pUC origin of replication
   3118..3978    -  CDS            AmpR: β-lactamase; bla; confers resistance to ampicillin, carbenicillin, and related antibiotics
   3979..4083    -  promoter       AmpR promoter: bla
   4110..4538    +  rep_origin     f1 ori (sequence partly withheld): f1 bacteriophage origin of replication; arrow indicates direction of (+) strand synthesis
   4570..4637    -  CDS            lacZα (fragment): LacZα fragment of β-galactosidase; lacZ fragment
   4696..4744    +  polyA_signal   poly(A) signal: synthetic polyadenylation signal
   4758..4849    +  misc_feature   pause site: RNA polymerase II transcriptional pause signal from the human α2 globin gene
   4862..4878    +  CDS            Rev (fragment): human immunodeficiency virus 1 (HIV-1) Rev protein; rev; enhances nuclear export of unspliced and incompletely spliced viral mRNAs
>Addgene plasmid #247543 | DJ-L1 gRNA #3 | addgene full sequence | sequence record 495323 | Addgene NGS Result
GAGGGCCTATTTCCCATGATTCCTTCATATTTGCATATACGATACAAGGCTGTTAGAGAGATAATTGGAA
TTAATTTGACTGTAAACACAAAGATATTAGTACAAAATACGTGACGTAGAAAGTAATAATTTCTTGGGTA
GTTTGCAGTTTTAAAATTATGTTTTAAAATGGACTATCATATGCTTACCGTAACTTGAAAGTATTTCGAT
TTCTTGGCTTTATATATCTTGTGGAAAGGACGAAACACCGGTAGCAAGATTGCTGACCTGCGTTTTAGAG
CTAGAAATAGCAAGTTAAAATAAGGCTAGTCCGTTATCAACTTGAAAAAGTGGCACCGAGTCGGTGCTTT
TTTTAAAGAATTCTCGACCTCGAGACAAATGGCAGTATTCATCCACAATTTTAAAAGAAAAGGGGGGATT
GGGGGGTACAGTGCAGGGGAAAGAATAGTAGACATAATAGCAACAGACATACAAACTAAAGAATTACAAA
AACAAATTACAAAAATTCAAAATTTTCGGGTTTATTACAGGGACAGCAGAGATCCACTTTGGCCGCGGCT
CGAGGGGGTTGGGGTTGCGCCTTTTCCAAGGCAGCCCTGGGTTTGCGCAGGGACGCGGCTGCTCTGGGCG
TGGTTCCGGGAAACGCAGCGGCGCCGACCCTGGGACTCGCACATTCTTCACGTCCGTTCGCAGCGTCACC
CGGATCTTCGCCGCTACCCTTGTGGGCCCCCCGGCGACGCTTCCTGCTCCGCCCCTAAGTCGGGAAGGTT
CCTTGCGGTTCGCGGCGTGCCGGACGTGACAAACGGAAGCCGCACGTCTCACTAGTACCCTCGCAGACGG
ACAGCGCCAGGGAGCAATGGCAGCGCGCCGACCGCGATGGGCTGTGGCCAATAGCGGCTGCTCAGCAGGG
CGCGCCGAGAGCAGCGGCCGGGAAGGGGCGGTGCGGGAGGCGGGGTGTGGGGCGGTAGTGTGGGCCCTGT
TCCTGCCCGCGCGGTGTTCCGCATTCTGCAAGCCTCCGGAGCGCACGTCGGCAGTCGGCTCCCTCGTTGA
CCGAATCACCGACCTCTCTCCCCAGGGGGATCCATGGTGAGCAAGGGCGAGGAGCTGTTCACCGGGGTGG
TGCCCATCCTGGTCGAGCTGGACGGCGACGTAAACGGCCACAAGTTCAGCGTGTCCGGCGAGGGCGAGGG
CGATGCCACCTACGGCAAGCTGACCCTGAAGTTCATCTGCACCACCGGCAAGCTGCCCGTGCCCTGGCCC
ACCCTCGTGACCACCCTGACCTACGGCGTGCAGTGCTTCAGCCGCTACCCCGACCACATGAAGCAGCACG
ACTTCTTCAAGTCCGCCATGCCCGAAGGCTACGTCCAGGAGCGCACCATCTTCTTCAAGGACGACGGCAA
CTACAAGACCCGCGCCGAGGTGAAGTTCGAGGGCGACACCCTGGTGAACCGCATCGAGCTGAAGGGCATC
GACTTCAAGGAGGACGGCAACATCCTGGGGCACAAGCTGGAGTACAACTACAACAGCCACAACGTCTATA
TCATGGCCGACAAGCAGAAGAACGGCATCAAGGTGAACTTCAAGATCCGCCACAACATCGAGGACGGCAG
CGTGCAGCTCGCCGACCACTACCAGCAGAACACCCCCATCGGCGACGGCCCCGTGCTGCTGCCCGACAAC
CACTACCTGAGCACCCAGTCCGCCCTGAGCAAAGACCCCAACGAGAAGCGCGATCACATGGTCCTGCTGG
AGTTCGTGACCGCCGCCGGGATCACTCTCGGCATGGACGAGCTGTACAAGTAAAGCGGCCGCGACTCTAG
ATCATAATCAGCCATACCACATTTGTAGAGGTTTTACTTGCTTTAAAAAACCTCCCACACCTCCCCCTGA
ACCTGAAACATAAAATGAATGCAATTGTTGTTGTTAACTTGTTTATTGCAGCTTATAATGGTTACAAATA
AAGCAATAGCATCACAAATTTCACAAATAAAGCATTTTTTTCACTGCATTCTAGTTGTGGTTTGTCCAAA
CTCATCAATGTATCTTAGTCGACCGATGCCCTTGAGAGCCTTCAACCCAGTCAGCTCCTTCCGGTGGGCG
CGGGGCATGACTATCGTCGCCGCACTTATGACTGTCTTCTTTATCATGCAACTCGTAGGACAGGTGCCGG
CAGCGCTCTTCCGCTTCCTCGCTCACTGACTCGCTGCGCTCGGTCGTTCGGCTGCGGCGAGCGGTATCAG
CTCACTCAAAGGCGGTAATACGGTTATCCACAGAATCAGGGGATAACGCAGGAAAGAACATGTGAGCAAA
AGGCCAGCAAAAGGCCAGGAACCGTAAAAAGGCCGCGTTGCTGGCGTTTTTCCATAGGCTCCGCCCCCCT
GACGAGCATCACAAAAATCGACGCTCAAGTCAGAGGTGGCGAAACCCGACAGGACTATAAAGATACCAGG
CGTTTCCCCCTGGAAGCTCCCTCGTGCGCTCTCCTGTTCCGACCCTGCCGCTTACCGGATACCTGTCCGC
CTTTCTCCCTTCGGGAAGCGTGGCGCTTTCTCATAGCTCACGCTGTAGGTATCTCAGTTCGGTGTAGGTC
GTTCGCTCCAAGCTGGGCTGTGTGCACGAACCCCCCGTTCAGCCCGACCGCTGCGCCTTATCCGGTAACT
ATCGTCTTGAGTCCAACCCGGTAAGACACGACTTATCGCCACTGGCAGCAGCCACTGGTAACAGGATTAG
CAGAGCGAGGTATGTAGGCGGTGCTACAGAGTTCTTGAAGTGGTGGCCTAACTACGGCTACACTAGAAGA
ACAGTATTTGGTATCTGCGCTCTGCTGAAGCCAGTTACCTTCGGAAAAAGAGTTGGTAGCTCTTGATCCG
GCAAACAAACCACCGCTGGTAGCGGTGGTTTTTTTGTTTGCAAGCAGCAGATTACGCGCAGAAAAAAAGG
ATCTCAAGAAGATCCTTTGATCTTTTCTACGGGGTCTGACGCTCAGTGGAACGAAAACTCACGTTAAGGG
ATTTTGGTCATGAGATTATCAAAAAGGATCTTCACCTAGATCCTTTTAAATTAAAAATGAAGTTTTAAAT
CAATCTAAAGTATATATGAGTAAACTTGGTCTGACAGTTACCAATGCTTAATCAGTGAGGCACCTATCTC
AGCGATCTGTCTATTTCGTTCATCCATAGTTGCCTGACTCCCCGTCGTGTAGATAACTACGATACGGGAG
GGCTTACCATCTGGCCCCAGTGCTGCAATGATACCGCGGGACCCACGCTCACCGGCTCCAGATTTATCAG
CAATAAACCAGCCAGCCGGAAGGGCCGAGCGCAGAAGTGGTCCTGCAACTTTATCCGCCTCCATCCAGTC
TATTAATTGTTGCCGGGAAGCTAGAGTAAGTAGTTCGCCAGTTAATAGTTTGCGCAACGTTGTTGCCATT
GCTACAGGCATCGTGGTGTCACGCTCGTCGTTTGGTATGGCTTCATTCAGCTCCGGTTCCCAACGATCAA
GGCGAGTTACATGATCCCCCATGTTGTGCAAAAAAGCGGTTAGCTCCTTCGGTCCTCCGATCGTTGTCAG
AAGTAAGTTGGCCGCAGTGTTATCACTCATGGTTATGGCAGCACTGCATAATTCTCTTACTGTCATGCCA
TCCGTAAGATGCTTTTCTGTGACTGGTGAGTACTCAACCAAGTCATTCTGAGAATAGTGTATGCGGCGAC
CGAGTTGCTCTTGCCCGGCGTCAATACGGGATAATACCGCGCCACATAGCAGAACTTTAAAAGTGCTCAT
CATTGGAAAACGTTCTTCGGGGCGAAAACTCTCAAGGATCTTACCGCTGTTGAGATCCAGTTCGATGTAA
CCCACTCGTGCACCCAACTGATCTTCAGCATCTTTTACTTTCACCAGCGTTTCTGGGTGAGCAAAAACAG
GAAGGCAAAATGCCGCAAAAAAGGGAATAAGGGCGACACGGAAATGTTGAATACTCATACTCTTCCTTTT
TCAATATTATTGAAGCATTTATCAGGGTTATTGTCTCATGAGCGGATACATATTTGAATGTATTTAGAAA
AATAAACAAATAGGGGTTCCGCGCACATTTCCCCGAAAAGTGCCACCTG
[124 nt withheld, positions 4110-4233]
C
[91 nt withheld, positions 4235-4325]
A
[49 nt withheld, positions 4327-4375]
CCTTTGACGTTGGAGTCCACGTTCTTT
[37 nt withheld, positions 4403-4439]
ACCCTATCTCGGTCTATTCTTTTGATTTATAAGGGATTTTGCCGATTTCGGCCTATTGGTTAAAAAATGA
GCTGATTTAACAAAAATTTAACGCGAATTTTAACAAAATATTAACGCTTACAATTTGCCATTCGCCATTC
AGGCTGCGCAACTGTTGGGAAGGGCGATCGGTGCGGGCCTCTTCGCTATTACGCCAGCCCAAGCTACCAT
GATAAGTAAGTAATATTAAGGTACGGGAGGTACTTGGAGCGGCCGCAATAAAATATCTTTATTTTCATTA
CATCTGTGTGTTGGTTTTTTGTGTGAATCGATAGTACTAACATACGCTCTCCATCAAAACAAAACGAAAC
AAAACAAACTAGCAAAATAGGCTGTCCCCAGTGCAAGTGCAGGTGCCAGAACATTTCTCTATCGATAGGT
ACCGATTAGTGAACGGATCTCGACGGTATCGATCACGAGACTAGCCTCGAGCGGCCGCCCCCTTCACC
